Addgene plasmid #127576: FRP2370
Purpose: Repressor plasmid for WTC 846. Encodes TetR and TetR-Tup1, Leu2MX selection marker
Depositing lab: Joerg Stelling. Depositing organization: ETH Zurich (Swiss Federal Institute of Technology). Publication: A precisely adjustable, variation-suppressed eukaryotic transcriptional controller to enable genetic discovery. Azizoglu A, Brent R, Rudolf F. Elife. 2021 Aug 3;10. pii: 69549. doi: 10.7554/eLife.69549. PubMed 34342575.
Backbone
  Vector backbone: pRG205MX
  Backbone size w/o insert (bp): 5108
  Total vector size (bp): 10729
  Vector type: Yeast Expression, Synthetic Biology ; Shuttle Vector
  Selectable markers: LEU2 ; MX
Growth in bacteria
  Bacterial resistance: Ampicillin, 100 μg/mL
  Growth temperature: 37°C
  Growth strain: DH5alpha
  Copy number: Low Copy
Gene/Insert
  Gene/Insert name: PRnr2_TetR-NLS-TUP1_tCyc1_PtetO7.1_TetR-NLS_tCyc1
  Species: Synthetic
  Insert size (bp): 5621
Terms and licenses: Academic/Nonprofit Terms; Industry Terms: Not Available to Industry
Depositor comments: For additional information, please also refer to Azizoğlu et al. (2023) "Autorepression-Based Conditional Gene Expression System in Yeast for Variation-Suppressed Control of Protein Dosage" Curr Protoc. https://doi.org/10.1002/cpz1.647.
How to cite: FRP2370 was a gift from Joerg Stelling (Addgene plasmid # 127576 ; http://n2t.net/addgene:127576 ; RRID:Addgene_127576)
