[The description below was written by a language model from this plasmid's Addgene catalogue record and pLannotate feature annotations shown in this document.]
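Description:
FRP2370 is a 10.7 kb yeast–E. coli shuttle plasmid built on the pRG205MX backbone that serves as the repressor component of the WTC846 transcriptional controller for Saccharomyces cerevisiae. In bacteria it is maintained through a ColE1/pUC-type origin and selected with ampicillin via the bla gene. The catalogue lists it as low copy, although the annotated origin is of the high-copy class. In yeast, selection is through a LEU2 marker in MX format. No yeast replication origin (2μ or CEN/ARS) appears in the feature table, which is consistent with an integrating vector, but the record does not state this outright. Remnants of a pBluescript-type cloning region (T7 and T3 promoters, lacZα and MCS fragments) flank the insert.

The 5.6 kb synthetic insert holds two repressor expression units, each ending in a CYC1 terminator. In the first, the RNR2 promoter, named in the insert title but not annotated directly, drives a fusion of Tn10 TetR, a nuclear localisation signal and Tup1. Tup1 is the yeast corepressor subunit of the Cyc8–Tup1 complex, so tethering it to tetO sites gives active repression. In the second unit, TetR-NLS is expressed from PtetO7.1. The annotation shows this promoter as TDH3 (GAP) promoter fragments interrupted by tet operator sequence, which makes this TetR copy subject to its own repression.

This autorepressing loop, together with the TetR-Tup1 fusion, is meant to hold tetO-bearing target promoters tightly off without inducer. Tetracycline-class compounds relieve TetR binding and allow graded, low-variation adjustment of protein dosage. The plasmid is used to establish conditional, titratable expression of genes of interest in yeast genetics and synthetic biology.
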