Features (pLannotate 1.2.2; 23 found; start..end, strand, type, name):
     24..42      +  promoter       T7 promoter: promoter for bacteriophage T7 RNA polymerase
    133..150     +  misc_feature   MCS (fragment): pBluescript multiple cloning site
    289..702     -  CDS            YJC7_YEAST: Protein predicted: Swiss-Prot protein existence level 4. From Saccharomyces cerevisiae (strain ATCC 204508 / S288c) (Baker's yeast).
    857..880     +  misc_feature   MCS (fragment): pBluescript multiple cloning site
    881..1496    +  CDS            TetR (fragment): tetracycline repressor TetR; tetR from transposon Tn10; TetR binds to the tetracycline operator tetO to inhibit transcription. This inhibition can be relieved by adding tetracycline or doxycycline.
   1661..3796    +  CDS            TUP1: TUP1_YEAST - Also known as AAR1, AER2, AMM1, CYC9, FLK1, SFL2, UMR7. Experimental evidence at protein level: Swiss-Prot protein existence level 1. Acts as component of the CYC8-TUP1 corepressor complex which is involved in the repression of many genes in a wide variety of physiological processes including heme-regulated and catabolite repressed genes. May also be involved in the derepression of at least some target genes. The complex is recruited to target genes by interaction with DNA-bound transcriptional repressors, like MATALPHA2, MIG1, RFX1 and SKO1. The complex recruits histone deacetyla
   3831..4080    +  terminator     CYC1 terminator: S. cerevisiae CYC1; transcription terminator for CYC1
   4175..4260    +  promoter       GAP promoter (fragment): S. cerevisiae TDH3; promoter for glyceraldehyde-3-phosphate dehydrogenase
   4259..4276    +  protein_bind   tet operator (fragment): bacterial operator O1 for the tetR and tetA genes tetracycline repressor TetR
   4780..4895    +  promoter       GAP promoter (fragment): S. cerevisiae TDH3; promoter for glyceraldehyde-3-phosphate dehydrogenase
   4896..5510    +  CDS            tetR: TETR2_ECOLX - Experimental evidence at protein level: Swiss-Prot protein existence level 1. TetR is the repressor of the tetracycline resistance element; its N-terminal region forms a helix-turn-helix structure and binds DNA. Binding of tetracycline to TetR reduces the repressor affinity for the tetracycline resistance gene (tetA) promoter operator sites. From Escherichia coli.
   5577..5766    +  terminator     CYC1 terminator: S. cerevisiae CYC1; transcription terminator for CYC1
   5811..5828    -  promoter       LEU2 promoter (fragment): S. cerevisiae LEU2
   5852..5870    -  promoter       T3 promoter: promoter for bacteriophage T3 RNA polymerase
   5913..5931    -  protein_bind   lac operator (fragment): The lac repressor binds to the lac operator to inhibit transcription in E. coli. This inhibition can be relieved by adding lactose or isopropyl-β-D-thiogalactopyranoside (IPTG). lac repressor encoded by lacI
   6011..6115    -  CDS            YC021_YEAST (fragment): Protein predicted: Swiss-Prot protein existence level 4. From Saccharomyces cerevisiae (strain ATCC 204508 / S288c) (Baker's yeast).
   6127..6178    -  CDS            lacI (fragment): lac repressor; lacI; The lac repressor binds to the lac operator to inhibit transcription in E. coli. This inhibition can be relieved by adding lactose or isopropyl-β-D-thiogalactopyranoside (IPTG).
   6361..6949    -  rep_origin     ori: high-copy-number ColE1/pMB1/pBR322/pUC origin of replication
   7128..7988    -  CDS            AmpR: β-lactamase; bla; confers resistance to ampicillin, carbenicillin, and related antibiotics
   7989..8093    -  promoter       AmpR promoter: bla
   8555..9634    -  CDS            LEU2: LEU3_YEAST - Experimental evidence at protein level: Swiss-Prot protein existence level 1. Catalyzes the oxidation of 3-carboxy-2-hydroxy-4- methylpentanoate (3-isopropylmalate) to 3-carboxy-4-methyl-2- oxopentanoate. The product decarboxylates to 4-methyl-2 oxopentanoate. From Saccharomyces cerevisiae (strain ATCC 204508 / S288c) (Baker's yeast).
  10155..10673   -  CDS            RLP7 (fragment): RLP7_YEAST - Also known as RPL7. Experimental evidence at protein level: Swiss-Prot protein existence level 1. Involved in the biogenesis of the 60S ribosomal subunit. May act as a specificity factor that binds precursor rRNAs and tethers the enzymes that carry out the early 5' to 3' exonucleolytic reactions that generate the mature rRNAs. From Saccharomyces cerevisiae (strain ATCC 204508 / S288c) (Baker's yeast).
  10672..21      -  CDS            lacZα (fragment) (across the origin): LacZα fragment of β-galactosidase; lacZ fragment
>Addgene plasmid #127576 | FRP2370 | addgene full sequence | sequence record 252228 | Addgene NGS Result
GTAAAACGACGGCCAGTGAATTGTAATACGACTCACTATAGGGCGAATTGGAGAAACAGAATAATATATA
AACCTGTATAATATAACCTTGAAGACTATATTTCTTTTCGCGGCCGCCTATAGGGCGAATTGGAGCTCCA
CCGCGGTGGCTCTAGAAGTCGAACAAGAAGCAGGCAAAGTTTAGAGCACTGCCCCTCCGCACTCAAAAAA
GAAAAAACTAGGAGGAAAATAAAATTCTCAACCACACAAACACATAAACACATACAAATACAAATACAAG
CTTATTTACTTGACATCGCGCGATCTTCCACTATTCAGCGCCGTCCGCCCTCTCTCGTGTTTTTTGTTTA
CGCGACAACTATGCGAAATCCGGAGCAACGGGCAACCGTTTGGGGAAAGACCACACCCACGCGCGATCGC
CATGGCAACGAGGTCGCACACGCCCCACACCCAGACCTCCCTGCGAGCGGGCATGGGTACAATGTCCCCG
TTGCCACAGAGACCACTTCGTAGCACAGCGCAGAGAGTAGCGTGTTGTTGCTGCTGACAAAAGAAAATTT
TTCTTAGCAAAGCAAAGGAGGGGAAGCACGGGCAGATAGCACCGTACCATACCCTTGGAAACTCGAAATG
AACGAAGCAGGAAATGAGAGAATGAGAGTTTTGTAGGTATATATAGCGGTAGTGTTTGCGCGTTACCATC
ATCTTCTGGATCTATCTATTGTTCTTTTCCTCATCACTTTCCCCTTTTTCGCTCTTCTTCTTGTCTTTTA
TTTCTTTCTTTTTTTTAATTGTTCCCTCGATTGGCTATCTACCAAAGAATCCAAACTTAATACACGTATT
TATTTGTCCAATTACCGGATCCCCCGGGCTGCAGGAATTCATGTCCAGATTAGATAAAAGTAAAGTGATT
AACAGCGCATTAGAGCTGCTTAATGAGGTCGGAATCGAAGGTTTAACAACCCGTAAACTCGCCCAGAAGC
TAGGTGTAGAGCAGCCTACATTGTATTGGCATGTAAAAAATAAGCGGGCTTTGCTCGACGCCTTAGCCAT
TGAGATGTTAGATAGGCACCATACTCACTTTTGCCCTTTAGAAGGGGAAAGCTGGCAAGATTTTTTACGT
AATAACGCTAAAAGTTTTAGATGTGCTTTACTAAGTCATCGCGATGGAGCAAAAGTACATTTAGGTACAC
GGCCTACAGAAAAACAGTATGAAACTCTCGAAAATCAATTAGCCTTTTTATGCCAACAAGGTTTTTCACT
AGAGAATGCATTATATGCACTCAGCGCTGTGGGGCATTTTACTTTAGGTTGCGTATTGGAAGATCAAGAG
CATCAAGTCGCTAAAGAAGAAAGGGAAACACCTACTACTGATAGTATGCCGCCATTATTACGACAAGCTA
TCGAATTATTTGATCACCAAGGTGCAGAGCCAGCCTTCTTATTCGGCCTTGAATTGATCATTTGCGGATT
AGAAAAACAACTTAAATGTGAAAGTGCCCCCAAGAAAAAGAGAAAGGTGGCAGAAGCCGCCGCAAAGGAA
GCGGCAGCAAAAGAGGCTGCGGCCAAGGAAGCTGCTGCCAAGGCGCTAGAAGCAGAGGCGGCCGCAAAGG
AGGCGGCCGCGAAGGAAGCGGCTGCGAAGGAGGCAGCGGCAAAGGCGATGACTGCCAGCGTTTCGAATAC
GCAGAATAAGCTGAATGAGCTTCTAGATGCCATCAGACAGGAGTTTCTCCAAGTCTCACAAGAGGCAAAT
ACCTACCGTCTTCAAAACCAAAAGGATTACGATTTCAAAATGAACCAGCAGCTGGCTGAGATGCAGCAGA
TAAGAAACACCGTCTACGAACTGGAACTAACTCACAGGAAAATGAAGGACGCGTACGAAGAAGAGATCAA
GCACTTGAAACTAGGGCTGGAGCAAAGAGACCATCAAATTGCATCTTTGACCGTCCAGCAACAGCGGCAA
CAGCAACAGCAGCAACAGGTCCAGCAGCATTTACAACAGCAACAGCAGCAGCTAGCCGCTGCATCTGCAT
CTGTTCCAGTTGCGCAACAACCACCGGCTACTACTTCGGCCACCGCCACTCCAGCAGCAAACACAACTAC
TGGTTCGCCATCGGCCTTCCCAGTACAAGCTAGCCGTCCTAATCTGGTTGGCTCACAGTTGCCTACCACC
ACTTTGCCTGTGGTGTCCTCAAACGCCCAACAACAACTACCACAACAGCAACTGCAACAGCAGCAACTTC
AACAACAGCAACCACCTCCCCAGGTTTCCGTGGCACCATTGAGTAACACAGCCATCAACGGATCTCCTAC
TTCTAAAGAGACCACTACTTTACCCTCTGTCAAGGCACCTGAATCTACGTTGAAAGAAACTGAACCGGAA
AATAATAATACCTCGAAGATAAATGACACCGGATCCGCCACCACGGCCACCACTACCACCGCAACTGAAA
CTGAAATCAAACCTAAGGAGGAAGACGCCACCCCGGCTAGTTTGCACCAGGATCACTACTTAGTCCCTTA
TAATCAAAGAGCAAACCACTCTAAACCTATCCCACCTTTCCTTTTGGATCTAGATTCCCAGTCTGTTCCC
GATGCTCTGAAGAAGCAAACAAATGATTATTATATTTTATACAACCCGGCACTACCAAGAGAAATTGACG
TTGAGTTACACAAATCTTTGGATCATACTTCAGTTGTTTGTTGCGTGAAGTTCAGTAACGATGGTGAATA
CTTAGCCACAGGCTGCAACAAAACTACTCAAGTGTATCGCGTTTCAGATGGTTCTCTGGTGGCCCGTCTA
TCTGACGATTCTGCTGCCAATAACCATCGAAATTCGATCACTGAAAATAACACCACCACGTCCACGGATA
ACAATACAATGACAACCACTACTACCACCACAATTACTACCACAGCGATGACTTCGGCAGCAGAATTGGC
AAAAGATGTGGAAAACCTGAACACTTCGTCTTCCCCATCATCCGACTTGTATATCCGTTCAGTGTGTTTT
TCTCCAGATGGGAAATTTTTGGCAACAGGTGCTGAAGACAGACTGATTAGAATTTGGGATATTGAAAATA
GAAAGATTGTTATGATTCTTCAAGGCCACGAACAAGATATTTATTCATTGGACTACTTTCCCTCAGGTGA
CAAATTAGTCTCCGGTTCTGGTGACCGTACCGTTCGTATTTGGGACTTACGTACAGGCCAGTGTTCATTG
ACTTTATCCATTGAAGATGGTGTTACCACCGTCGCTGTATCACCAGGTGATGGTAAATACATCGCTGCTG
GTTCTCTAGATCGTGCTGTGAGAGTTTGGGATTCCGAGACCGGATTCTTGGTGGAAAGACTAGATTCGGA
AAACGAATCCGGTACAGGCCACAAGGACTCTGTTTATAGCGTTGTCTTCACTAGAGATGGACAAAGCGTT
GTATCCGGCTCATTAGATAGATCTGTTAAGCTCTGGAATTTGCAGAATGCAAACAACAAGAGCGATTCGA
AAACTCCAAATTCCGGCACTTGTGAAGTTACGTATATCGGGCATAAAGACTTTGTATTGTCCGTGGCCAC
CACACAAAATGATGAGTACATCTTGTCCGGTTCCAAAGATCGTGGTGTCCTGTTTTGGGATAAGAAATCC
GGCAATCCGTTATTGATGTTGCAAGGTCATAGGAATTCAGTTATATCTGTGGCTGTGGCAAACGGGTCTC
CGCTGGGTCCAGAATATAACGTTTTTGCTACTGGTAGCGGTGATTGTAAAGCAAGGATTTGGAAGTATAA
AAAAATAGCGCCAAATTAACTCGAGACAGGCCCCTTTTCCTTTGTCTATATCATGTAATTAGTTATGTCA
CGCTTACATTCACGCCCTCCTCCCACATCCGCTCTAACCGAAAAGGAAGGAGTTAGACAACCTGAAGTCT
AGGTCCCTATTTATTTTTTTTAATAGTTATGTTAGTATTAAGAACGTTATTTATATTTCAAATTTTTCTT
TTTTTTCTGTACAAACGCGTGTACGCATGTAACATTATACTGAAAACCTTGCTTGAGAAGGTTTTGGGAC
GCTCGAAGGCTTTAATTTGCAAGGTTCGCAGTTTACACTCTCATCGTCGCTCTCATCATCGCTTCCGTTG
TTGTTTTCCTTAGTAGCGTCTGCTTTCTAGACAGTTCGAGTTTATCATTATCAATACTGCCATTTCAAAG
AATACGTAAATAATTAATAGTAGTGATTTTCCTAACTTTATTTAGTCAAAAAATTAGCCTCTATCATTGA
TAGAGTGTCTGGGTGATCTATCATTGATAGAGCATCCACTAATTTTAATTCTGCTGTAACCCGTACATGC
CCAAAATAGGGGGCGGGTTACACAGAATCTATCATTGATAGAGTGTCTGGGTGATCTATCATTGATAGAG
CATCCACTAAATATAATGGAGCTCTATCATTGATAGAGCATCCACTAAAAAAAAGAATCCCAGCACCAAA
ATATTGTTTTCTTCACCAACCATCAGTTCATAGGTCCATTCTCTTAGCGCAACTACAGAGAACAGGGGCA
CAAACAGGCAAAAAACGGGCACAACCTCAATGGAGTGATGCAACCTGCCTGGAGTAAATGATGACACAAG
GCAATTGACCCACGCATGTATCTATCTCATTTTCTTACACCTTCTATTACCTTCTGCTCTCTCTGATTTG
GAAAAAGCTGAAAAAAAAGGTTGAAACCAGTTCCCTGAAATTATTCCCCTATCTATCATTGATAGATATA
AATATCTATCATTGATAGAGTAATTCTGTAAATCTATTTCTTAAACTTCTTAAATTCTACTTTTATAGTT
AGTCTTTTTTTTAGTTTTAAAACACCAAGAACTTAGTTTCGAATAAACACACATAAACAAACAAAATGTC
CAGGTTGGACAAGTCCAAGGTTATTAACTCTGCCTTGGAGTTGTTGAACGAAGTTGGTATTGAAGGTTTG
ACCACTAGAAAGTTGGCTCAAAAATTGGGTGTTGAACAACCTACCTTGTACTGGCATGTTAAGAACAAAA
GAGCTTTGTTGGACGCTTTGGCCATTGAAATGTTGGATAGACATCATACCCATTTCTGTCCATTGGAAGG
TGAATCATGGCAAGATTTCTTGAGAAACAACGCCAAGTCTTTCAGATGTGCTTTGTTGTCTCATAGAGAT
GGTGCTAAAGTTCACTTGGGTACTAGACCAACTGAAAAGCAATACGAAACTTTGGAAAACCAGTTGGCTT
TCTTGTGTCAACAAGGTTTCTCTTTAGAAAACGCCTTGTATGCTTTGTCTGCTGTTGGTCATTTTACCTT
GGGTTGTGTTTTGGAAGATCAAGAACATCAAGTCGCCAAAGAAGAAAGGGAAACTCCAACTACTGATTCT
ATGCCACCATTATTGAGACAAGCCATTGAGTTGTTTGATCATCAAGGTGCTGAACCAGCTTTTTTGTTTG
GTTTGGAATTGATCATCTGCGGTTTGGAGAAACAATTGAAGTGTGAATCTGCCCCTAAGAAGAAGAGAAA
GGTTTGAATTAGTTATGTCACGCTTACATTCACGCCCTCCCCCCACATCCGCTCTAACCGAAAAGGAAGG
AGTTAGACAACCTGAAGTCTAGGTCCCTATTTATTTTTTTATAGTTATGTTAGTATTAAGAACGTTATTT
ATATTTCAAATTTTTCTTTTTTTTCTGTACAGACGCGTGTACGCATGTAACATTATACTGAAAACCTTGC
TTGAGAAGGTTTTGGGACGCTCGAAGGCTTTAATTTGGGCCGTATTTACAGATAACGATGTCGTTATTAT
ATATATATATATATATTGTCACTTGTACCCAGCTTTTGTTCCCTTTAGTGAGGGTTAATTTCGAGCTTGG
CGTAATCATGGTCATAGCTGTTTCCTGTGTGAAATTGTTATCCGCTCACAACAGCTGTAATATATAGTAG
TAACCTGAAAAATAGTCAATGCCCGTGGTTCATTTGCCAATAGAACAGTCGATGTGATCAATGTACACGA
AAGTCAATATAAAATATCCAAATAGCCAATGGTGTCAGGACGGCTAAGGCAAATGCAACTTTGAAATACT
TATTCGGTTTGCATCTTGGCGCGCCTCTTCCTGCAGGCATTAATGAATCGGCCAACGCGCGGGGAGAGGC
GGTTTGCGTATTGGGCGCTCTTCCGCTTCCTCGCTCACTGACTCGCTGCGCTCGGTCGTTCGGCTGCGGC
GAGCGGTATCAGCTCACTCAAAGGCGGTAATACGGTTATCCACAGAATCAGGGGATAACGCAGGAAAGAA
CATGTGAGCAAAAGGCCAGCAAAAGGCCAGGAACCGTAAAAAGGCCGCGTTGCTGGCGTTTTTCCATAGG
CTCCGCCCCCCTGACGAGCATCACAAAAATCGACGCTCAAGTCAGAGGTGGCGAAACCCGACAGGACTAT
AAAGATACCAGGCGTTTCCCCCTGGAAGCTCCCTCGTGCGCTCTCCTGTTCCGACCCTGCCGCTTACCGG
ATACCTGTCCGCCTTTCTCCCTTCGGGAAGCGTGGCGCTTTCTCATAGCTCACGCTGTAGGTATCTCAGT
TCGGTGTAGGTCGTTCGCTCCAAGCTGGGCTGTGTGCACGAACCCCCCGTTCAGCCCGACCGCTGCGCCT
TATCCGGTAACTATCGTCTTGAGTCCAACCCGGTAAGACACGACTTATCGCCACTGGCAGCAGCCACTGG
TAACAGGATTAGCAGAGCGAGGTATGTAGGCGGTGCTACAGAGTTCTTGAAGTGGTGGCCTAACTACGGC
TACACTAGAAGAACAGTATTTGGTATCTGCGCTCTGCTGAAGCCAGTTACCTTCGGAAAAAGAGTTGGTA
GCTCTTGATCCGGCAAACAAACCACCGCTGGTAGCGGTGGTTTTTTTGTTTGCAAGCAGCAGATTACGCG
CAGAAAAAAAGGATCTCAAGAAGATCCTTTGATCTTTTGTTTAAACCTACGGGGTCTGACGCTCAGTGGA
ACGAAAACTCACGTTAAGGGATTTTGGTCATGAGATTATCAAAAAGGATCTTCACCTAGATCCTTTTAAA
TTAAAAATGAAGTTTTAAATCAATCTAAAGTATATATGAGTAAACTTGGTCTGACAGTTACCAATGCTTA
ATCAGTGAGGCACCTATCTCAGCGATCTGTCTATTTCGTTCATCCATAGTTGCCTGACTCCCCGTCGTGT
AGATAACTACGATACGGGAGGGCTTACCATCTGGCCCCAGTGCTGCAATGATACCGCGAGACCCACGCTC
ACCGGCTCCAGATTTATCAGCAATAAACCAGCCAGCCGGAAGGGCCGAGCGCAGAAGTGGTCCTGCAACT
TTATCCGCCTCCATCCAGTCTATTAATTGTTGCCGGGAAGCTAGAGTAAGTAGTTCGCCAGTTAATAGTT
TGCGCAACGTTGTTGCCATTGCTACAGGCATCGTGGTGTCACGCTCGTCGTTTGGTATGGCTTCATTCAG
CTCCGGTTCCCAACGATCAAGGCGAGTTACATGATCCCCCATGTTGTGCAAAAAAGCGGTTAGCTCCTTC
GGTCCTCCGATGGTTGTCAGAAGTAAGTTGGCCGCAGTGTTATCACTCATGGTTATGGCAGCACTGCATA
ATTCTCTTACTGTCATGCCATCCGTAAGATGCTTTTCTGTGACTGGTGAGTACTCAACCAAGTCATTCTG
AGAATAGTGTATGCGGCGACCGAGTTGCTCTTGCCCGGCGTCAATACGGGATAATACCGCGCCACATAGC
AGAACTTTAAAAGTGCTCATCATTGGAAAACGTTCTTCGGGGCGAAAACTCTCAAGGATCTTACCGCTGT
TGAGATCCAGTTCGATGTAACCCACTCGTGCACCCAACTGATCTTCAGCATCTTTTACTTTCACCAGCGT
TTCTGGGTGAGCAAAAACAGGAAGGCAAAATGCCGCAAAAAAGGGAATAAGGGCGACACGGAAATGTTGA
ATACTCATACTCTTCCTTTTTCAATATTATTGAAGCATTTATCAGGGTTATTGTCTCATGAGCGGATACA
TATTTGAATGTATTTAGAAAAATAAACAAATAGGGGTTCCGCGCACATTTCCCCGAAAAGTGCCACCTGA
CGTCGAAAGAACGCGGCATTAGCAACATTTGCGAAGCGAACGATTTTGCGAACTGCTATTAATTAACTCT
GGCGCGCCTAACTTTTTGTGTGGTGCCCTCCTCCTTGTCAATATTAATGTTAAAGTGCAATTCTTTTTCC
TTATCACGTTGAGCCATTAGTATCAATTTGCTTACCTGTATTCCTTTACATCCTCCTTTTTCTCCTTCTT
GATAAATGTATGTAGATTGCGTATATAGTTTCGTCTACCCTATGAACATATTCCATTTTGTAATTTCGTG
TCGCATATGATCCGCAGGCTAACCGGAACCTGTATTATTTAGTTTATGCTACGTTAAATAAAGACCTTTC
GTTCACATAACTGAATGTGTAATGGCCTTGAGATTTCAAGCATACCAAGTTGGTGGAGACGGGGTCGTTA
CAAAAGACTCTTTAAGCCAAGATTTCCTTGACAGCCTTGGCGATAGCATCGCCAACCTCAGTGGTAGAGT
TAGAACCACCAAGGTCACCGGTTCTGACACCTGCATCCAAGACATTTCTAACAGCTTCTTCAAGAGCCCT
ACCTTCTTCAACCAAATCCAAGGATAACTTCAACATCATAGCTGCAGATAAGATGGTAGCAATTGGGTTA
ACCTTGTTTGCTGGTAAATCTGGGGCAGAACCATGACATGGTTCGTACAAACCGAATGCCTTGTTAGTGT
CAGGTAGGGAAGCTAGAGATGCAGAAGGTAATAAACCCAAAGAACCTGGAATAACAGAGGCTTCATCGGA
GATAATATCACCAAACATGTTGTTGGTAATAACAACACCGTTTAGCTTAGTTGGTGATTTAACCAAAATC
ATAGCAGCAGAGTCGATCAATTGGTGCTGAACAGTTAATTGTGGGAACTCAGTCTTGATGGTTTCTTCAA
CAGTCTTTCTCCACAATCTGGAAGAGGCAAGCACGTTAGCCTTGTCAAGAGACCAGATTGGTAATGGTGG
GTTTTGTTGCAATGCCAAGAAAGCAGCCATTCTTGTAATTCTTTGAACTTCAGGAACACTGTATTTCTCA
GAGTCCCAAGCAACTCCGTCACCTTCATCTTCTTTTCTTTCACCAAAGTAGATACCACCAACCAATTCTC
TAACGACGACGAAATCAGTACCCTTTGCATATTCAGGCTTCAAAGGAGAAAGATCTAGTAAAGAATCAGA
AGCAAAGTTACATGGTCTCAAGTTGGCGTATAGACCCAATTCCTTTCTGATCTTCAATAGACCTTGTTCT
GGTCTAACTGCGCCCGTACCCCATTTTGGACCACCAACAGCACCTAGTAAGACAGCATCGGCTTTCTTAG
AGGCTTCAAGAGCTTCATCTGGTAAAGGAGTGCCAGTGGCATCGATGGCAGCACCCCCGATCAAGTGATG
TTGGAAATTGAACTTAATTTCTGGACGGACTTCAGCAATGGCATTCAAGACCTTAATAGCTTCGTCAGTA
ACTTCTTTACCGACGTGATCACCCGGTAGGACAACGATATTCTTAGACATGGTATAATCTGTGTAGTGTG
GGATACTTTTTACTTCTTCAAATAGGTATCAACAATAAAAATAAATCGAAGCAAATGTAGGAATGCGTTA
AAGCAGATGTACTTACTTAGAGTACATAGATATATTTATATAATTCAATATATAAAAGTATATGAAGCAT
CTGATGTTGAACCTGTCATGACTCTAAACTGGAATGGGTAGTTATGCTTCTGAAGGTTTTCCGTTAGAAA
ATGAGTGCAGGGATCAGGCCCGGAACCGGTTTTAGCCTGAAAGGAAAAGAAAAAAATGCGGTGATTACTA
GCACGTGACTGCGCTGAATTGGAATCTACCACAAGTACAGCGAATGGCAAGAGGGAAGGGGAATATATTG
TGCCTGGCGGTAGCGTCTGCTATATCAAATGTTAAACATAACTAAATGCAGTAGTGAATAGAGTAATGTA
TTTCTACATCTGTGGGTAGGGCCAATGGGAGCCCGATGTCTATTGTACAGATATTTTCCTTTTATAGTTA
ATCAATTCAACTTGGAAATCATTGAGTCGATGTCTACTTGGATAACTGGAGCCGTGGCAGCGTTTGAAAT
TTGACGAGTCTTCTTGTTTTGTTCGCGCATTTTCAGTTTATTCAAACGGGAGATGGCACCGAATCCACTG
ACTTCTCTGTTCAATTTGAATGGTAATAGGAAGAAAGTACATTTCGAGAAATTTTCGCCCAACGTCGAAA
TCTCATGGATGATTTCCTCGATACAAATGACACCTTCATCACCTAATTTCTCTTCAACGATATTGTTGTC
ATTCAAGATTATCTCTTTTGGTTCTTTATCTTCTGGCCTTTGCCACATTATTCTAGTTCTCTTTTGGATT
AAAGAACGGATAGATGCAAGTGAAGGTTGTCCGATAACAATATATGGTGATACAAGTTTCAACAATGGGT
ACACGTCCTTGGTAAGTTTGATGAAAACACCAGTGTTCAACTCAACAAGTCTCAAAAGAGATAACACTTT
GTAAGCCTTTGCTGGGATCTTCACAGCGATCGGATGTGCTGCAAGGCGATTAAGTTGGGTAACGCCAGGG
TTTTCCCAGTCACGACGTT
